Addgene plasmid #41016: pCS2 YFP-Smo-Weyer'sAla5
Depositing lab: Rajat Rohatgi. Depositing organization: Stanford University. Publication: A Smoothened-Evc2 Complex Transduces the Hedgehog Signal at Primary Cilia. Dorn KV, Hughes CE, Rohatgi R. Dev Cell. 2012 Sep 12. pii: S1534-5807(12)00323-1. doi: 10.1016/j.devcel.2012.07.004. PubMed 22981989.
Backbone
  Vector backbone: pCS2+
  Backbone size w/o insert (bp): 4078
  Total vector size (bp): 7329
  Vector type: Mammalian Expression
Growth in bacteria
  Bacterial resistance: Ampicillin, 100 μg/mL
  Growth temperature: 37°C
  Growth strain: DH5alpha
  Copy number: High Copy
Gene/Insert
  Gene/Insert name: smoothened homolog (alt name: Smo)
  Species: M. musculus (mouse)
  Mutation: YFP inserted after Smo signal sequence. Transferred last 44 amino acids of dominant negative mouse EVC2 alanine mutant to C-terminus.
  Entrez Gene: Smo (a.k.a. E130215L21Rik, Smoh, bnb, smoothened)
  Tag / fusion protein: EVC2 ala5 (aa 1177-1220 with amino acids 1185-1188 changed to Alanine) (C terminal on insert); YFP
Terms and licenses: Academic/Nonprofit Terms; Industry Terms: Not Available to Industry
How to cite: pCS2 YFP-Smo-Weyer'sAla5 was a gift from Rajat Rohatgi (Addgene plasmid # 41016 ; http://n2t.net/addgene:41016 ; RRID:Addgene_41016)
