[The description below was written by a language model from this plasmid's Addgene catalogue record and pLannotate feature annotations shown in this document.]
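Description:
pCS2 YFP-Smo-Weyer'sAla5 is a 7,329 bp mammalian expression plasmid built on the pCS2+ backbone. It is propagated in E. coli as a high-copy plasmid through a ColE1/pUC-type origin and selected with ampicillin via the β-lactamase gene. An f1 origin and remnants of the lac region (lac promoter/operator, lacZα and lacI fragments) are carried over from the parent vector. Expression in mammalian cells is driven by the simian cytomegalovirus IE94 enhancer/promoter, which spans the plasmid's numbering origin and reads into the insert, and transcripts are terminated by an SV40 polyadenylation signal. An SP6 promoter lies just upstream of the coding region, so sense RNA could also be made in vitro. T7 and T3 promoters sit downstream in the opposite orientation.

The payload is a single fusion open reading frame based on mouse Smoothened (Smo), the seven-pass transmembrane transducer of Hedgehog signalling. The automated annotation labels this segment by its similarity to the human protein, but the catalogue lists the species as mouse. EYFP is inserted after the Smo signal sequence, so the fluorescent tag sits at the N-terminus of the mature receptor. At the C-terminus, Smo is joined to the last 44 amino acids of mouse EVC2 (residues 1177–1220), taken from a dominant-negative alanine mutant in which residues 1185–1188 are changed to alanine. EVC2 is a component of the EvC complex that positively regulates ciliary Hedgehog signalling. The associated publication concerns a Smoothened–Evc2 complex at primary cilia, so the construct is presumably used to image the chimeric receptor and test how this mutated EVC2 tail affects Smo behaviour, although the record does not state the specific assay.
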