Features (pLannotate 1.2.2; 17 found; start..end, strand, type, name):
     35..53      +  promoter       SP6 promoter: promoter for bacteriophage SP6 RNA polymerase
    259..975     +  CDS            EYFP: EYFP is a basic (constitutively fluorescent) green/yellow fluorescent protein published in 1996, derived from Aequorea victoria. It is reported to be a very rapidly-maturing weak dimer with high acid sensitivity.
    976..3207    +  CDS            SMO (fragment): SMO_HUMAN - Also known as SMOH. Experimental evidence at protein level: Swiss-Prot protein existence level 1. G protein-coupled receptor that probably associates with the patched protein (PTCH) to transduce the hedgehog's proteins signal. Binding of sonic hedgehog (SHH) to its receptor patched is thought to prevent normal inhibition by patched of smoothened (SMO). Required for the accumulation of KIF7, GLI2 and GLI3 in the cilia (PubMed:19592253). Interacts with DLG5 at the ciliary base to induce the accumulation of KIF7 and GLI2 at the ciliary tip for GLI2 activation (By similarity). From Hom
   3217..3345    +  CDS            Evc2 (fragment): LBN_MOUSE - Also known as Lbn. Experimental evidence at protein level: Swiss-Prot protein existence level 1. Component of the EvC complex that positively regulates ciliary Hedgehog (Hh) signaling (PubMed:21356043, PubMed:24582806). Plays a critical role in bone formation and skeletal development (PubMed:21356043). May be involved in early embryonic morphogenesis (PubMed:21356043). From Mus musculus (Mouse).
   3356..3373    -  promoter       T7 promoter (fragment): promoter for bacteriophage T7 RNA polymerase
   3378..3512    -  polyA_signal   SV40 poly(A) signal: SV40 polyadenylation signal
   3625..3643    -  promoter       T3 promoter: promoter for bacteriophage T3 RNA polymerase
   3688..3704    -  protein_bind   lac operator: The lac repressor binds to the lac operator to inhibit transcription in E. coli. This inhibition can be relieved by adding lactose or isopropyl-β-D-thiogalactopyranoside (IPTG). lac repressor encoded by lacI
   3712..3742    -  promoter       lac promoter: promoter for the E. coli lac operon
   3757..3778    -  protein_bind   CAP binding site: CAP binding activates transcription in the presence of cAMP. E. coli catabolite activator protein
   3791..3883    -  CDS            lacI (fragment): lac repressor; lacI; The lac repressor binds to the lac operator to inhibit transcription in E. coli. This inhibition can be relieved by adding lactose or isopropyl-β-D-thiogalactopyranoside (IPTG).
   4066..4654    -  rep_origin     ori: high-copy-number ColE1/pMB1/pBR322/pUC origin of replication
   4825..5685    -  CDS            AmpR: β-lactamase; bla; confers resistance to ampicillin, carbenicillin, and related antibiotics
   5686..5790    -  promoter       AmpR promoter: bla
   5843..6271    -  rep_origin     f1 ori (sequence partly withheld): f1 bacteriophage origin of replication; arrow indicates direction of (+) strand synthesis
   6276..6342    -  CDS            lacZα (fragment): LacZα fragment of β-galactosidase; lacZ fragment
   6345..7329    +  promoter       CMV IE94 promoter: enhancer/promoter region of simian cytomegalovirus major immediate early transcription unit IE94
>Addgene plasmid #41016 | pCS2 YFP-Smo-Weyer'sAla5 | depositor full sequence | sequence record 54504 | pCS2 YFP-Smo-Weyer'sAla5 sequence 7329 bps
CGCCATTCTGCCTGGGGACGTCGGAGCAAGCTTGATTTAGGTGACACTATAGAATACAAGCTACTTGTTC
TTTTTGCAGGATCCCATCGATTCGAATTCACCATGGCCGCTGGCCGCCCCGTGCGTGGGCCCGAGCTGGC
GCCCCGGAGGCTGCTGCAGTTGCTTCTGCTGGTACTGCTGGGGGGCCCGGGCCGGGGGGCGGCCTTGAGC
GGGAACGTGACCGGGCCTGGGCCTCACAGCGCCAGCGGGAGCTCGAGCATGGTGAGCAAGGGCGAGGAGC
TGTTCACCGGGGTGGTGCCCATCCTGGTCGAGCTGGACGGCGACGTAAACGGCCACAAGTTCAGCGTGTC
CGGCGAGGGCGAGGGCGATGCCACCTACGGCAAGCTGACCCTGAAGTTCATCTGCACCACCGGCAAGCTG
CCCGTGCCCTGGCCCACCCTCGTGACCACCTTCGGCTACGGCCTGCAGTGCTTCGCCCGCTACCCCGACC
ACATGAAGCAGCACGACTTCTTCAAGTCCGCCATGCCCGAAGGCTACGTCCAGGAGCGCACCATCTTCTT
CAAGGACGACGGCAACTACAAGACCCGCGCCGAGGTGAAGTTCGAGGGCGACACCCTGGTGAACCGCATC
GAGCTGAAGGGCATCGACTTCAAGGAGGACGGCAACATCCTGGGGCACAAGCTGGAGTACAACTACAACA
GCCACAACGTCTATATCATGGCCGACAAGCAGAAGAACGGCATCAAGGTGAACTTCAAGATCCGCCACAA
CATCGAGGACGGCAGCGTGCAGCTCGCCGACCACTACCAGCAGAACACCCCCATCGGCGACGGCCCCGTG
CTGCTGCCCGACAACCACTACCTGAGCTACCAGTCCGCCCTGAGCAAAGACCCCAACGAGAAGCGCGATC
ACATGGTCCTGCTGGAGTTCGTGACCGCCGCCGGGATCACTCTCGGCATGGACGAGCTGTACAAGAGCTC
GAGGAGGGACGTGCCGGTGACCAGCCCTCCGCCGCCGCTGCTGAGCCACTGCGGCCGGGCCGCCCACTGC
GAGCCTTTGCGCTACAACGTGTGCCTGGGCTCGGCGCTGCCCTACGGAGCCACCACCACGCTGCTGGCTG
GGGACTCGGACTCGCAGGAGGAAGCGCACGGCAAGCTCGTGCTCTGGTCCGGCCTCCGGAATGCCCCCCG
CTGCTGGGCAGTGATCCAGCCCCTGCTGTGTGCTGTCTACATGCCCAAGTGTGAGAATGACCGAGTGGAG
TTGCCCAGCCGTACCCTCTGCCAGGCCACCCGAGGCCCCTGTGCCATTGTGGAGCGGGAGCGAGGGTGGC
CTGACTTTCTGCGTTGCACACCGGACCACTTCCCTGAAGGCTGCCCAAACGAGGTACAAAACATCAAGTT
CAACAGCTCAGGCCAATGTGAAGCACCCTTGGTGCGAACAGACAACCCCAAGAGCTGGTATGAGGACGTG
GAGGGCTGTGGGATTCAGTGTCAGAACCCGCTGTTCACCGAGGCCGAGCACCAGGACATGCACAGCTACA
TCGCAGCCTTCGGGGCGGTCACTGGTCTCTGCACGCTCTTCACACTGGCCACCTTTGTGGCTGACTGGCG
GAACTCCAATCGCTACCCTGCGGTTATTCTCTTCTATGTCAATGCGTGTTTCTTCGTGGGCAGCATTGGC
TGGCTGGCCCAGTTCATGGATGGTGCCCGCCGAGAGATTGTTTGCCGAGCAGATGGCACCATGAGATTTG
GGGAGCCCACCTCCAGTGAGACCCTGTCCTGTGTCATCATCTTTGTCATTGTGTACTATGCCTTGATGGC
TGGAGTAGTCTGGTTCGTGGTCCTCACCTATGCCTGGCACACCTCCTTCAAAGCCCTGGGCACCACCTAC
CAGCCTCTCTCGGGCAAGACATCCTATTTCCACCTGCTCACGTGGTCACTCCCCTTTGTCCTCACGGTGG
CAATCCTGGCTGTGGCTCAGGTAGATGGAGACTCCGTGAGTGGCATCTGTTTTGTAGGCTACAAGAACTA
TCGGTACCGTGCTGGCTTTGTCCTGGCCCCAATTGGCCTGGTGCTTATTGTGGGAGGCTACTTCCTCATC
AGAGGGGTCATGACTCTGTTCTCCATCAAGAGCAACCACCCTGGGCTTCTGAGTGAGAAGGCAGCCAGCA
AGATCAACGAGACCATGCTGCGCCTGGGCATTTTTGGCTTCCTGGCCTTTGGCTTTGTGCTCATCACCTT
CAGCTGCCACTTCTATGACTTCTTCAACCAGGCTGAGTGGGAGCGTAGCTTCCGGGACTATGTGCTATGC
CAAGCCAACGTGACCATCGGGCTGCCTACCAAGAAGCCCATTCCTGACTGTGAGATCAAGAATCGGCCCA
GCCTCCTGGTGGAGAAGATCAATCTATTTGCCATGTTTGGCACTGGCATTGCCATGAGCACCTGGGTCTG
GACCAAGGCCACCCTGCTCATCTGGAGGCGCACCTGGTGCAGGTTGACTGGGCACAGTGATGATGAGCCC
AAGAGAATCAAGAAGAGCAAGATGATCGCCAAGGCCTTCTCTAAGCGGCGTGAGCTGCTGCAGAACCCGG
GCCAGGAGCTCTCCTTCAGCATGCACACTGTCTCCCATGATGGACCTGTTGCGGGTTTGGCTTTTGACCT
CAATGAACCCTCAGCTGACGTCTCCTCTGCCTGGGCTCAGCATGTCACCAAGATGGTGGCTCGGAGAGGA
GCCATATTGCCCCAGGATGTGTCCGTTACCCCTGTGGCAACTCCAGTGCCACCAGAAGAACAAGCCAACA
TGTGGCTGGTTGAGGCAGAGATCTCCCCAGAGTTAGAGAAGCGTTTGGGCCGGAAGAAAAAGCGGAGGAA
GAGGAAGAAGGAGGTGTGCCCCTTGAGGCCAGCCCCTGAGCTTCACCACTCTGCCCCTGTTCCTGCCACC
AGTGCAGTTCCTCGGCTGCCTCAGCTGCCTCGGCAGAAGTGCCTGGTAGCTGCAAACGCCTGGGGAACAG
GGGAGTCCTGCCGACAGGGAGCCTGGACTCTAGTCTCCAACCCCTTCTGCCCAGAGCCTAGTCCCCATCA
AGATCCATTTCTCCCTGGTGCCTCAGCCCCCCGGGTCTGGGCTCAGGGCCGCCTCCAGGGGCTGGGATCC
ATTCATTCCCGCACTAACCTAATGGAGGCTGAGATCTTGGATGCAGACTCGGACTTCGGCGCGCCATTAA
ACACGGGAGAAAAGATCGCTGCAGCTGCCAGCCCAAGGGAGCCCGAGATCTCTTTGCGTGTTCCTCCCAG
GAGGAAAAAGAATTTCCTGAATGCCAAGAAGGCCAACAGGGCCTTGGGCTTGGACTGATCTAGAACTATA
GTGAGTCGTATTACGTAGATCCAGACATGATAAGATACATTGATGAGTTTGGACAAACCACAACTAGAAT
GCAGTGAAAAAAATGCTTTATTTGTGAAATTTGTGATGCTATTGCTTTATTTGTAACCATTATAAGCTGC
AATAAACAAGTTAACAACAACAATTGCATTCATTTTATGTTTCAGGTTCAGGGGGAGGTGTGGGAGGTTT
TTTAATTCGCGGCCGCGGCGCCAATGCATTGGGCCCGGTACCCAGCTTTTGTTCCCTTTAGTGAGGGTTA
ATTGCGCGCTTGGCGTAATCATGGTCATAGCTGTTTCCTGTGTGAAATTGTTATCCGCTCACAATTCCAC
ACAACATACGAGCCGGAAGCATAAAGTGTAAAGCCTGGGGTGCCTAATGAGTGAGCTAACTCACATTAAT
TGCGTTGCGCTCACTGCCCGCTTTCCAGTCGGGAAACCTGTCGTGCCAGCTGCATTAATGAATCGGCCAA
CGCGCGGGGAGAGGCGGTTTGCGTATTGGGCGCTCTTCCGCTTCCTCGCTCACTGACTCGCTGCGCTCGG
TCGTTCGGCTGCGGCGAGCGGTATCAGCTCACTCAAAGGCGGTAATACGGTTATCCACAGAATCAGGGGA
TAACGCAGGAAAGAACATGTGAGCAAAAGGCCAGCAAAAGGCCAGGAACCGTAAAAAGGCCGCGTTGCTG
GCGTTTTTCCATAGGCTCCGCCCCCCTGACGAGCATCACAAAAATCGACGCTCAAGTCAGAGGTGGCGAA
ACCCGACAGGACTATAAAGATACCAGGCGTTTCCCCCTGGAAGCTCCCTCGTGCGCTCTCCTGTTCCGAC
CCTGCCGCTTACCGGATACCTGTCCGCCTTTCTCCCTTCGGGAAGCGTGGCGCTTTCTCATAGCTCACGC
TGTAGGTATCTCAGTTCGGTGTAGGTCGTTCGCTCCAAGCTGGGCTGTGTGCACGAACCCCCCGTTCAGC
CCGACCGCTGCGCCTTATCCGGTAACTATCGTCTTGAGTCCAACCCGGTAAGACACGACTTATCGCCACT
GGCAGCAGCCACTGGTAACAGGATTAGCAGAGCGAGGTATGTAGGCGGTGCTACAGAGTTCTTGAAGTGG
TGGCCTAACTACGGCTACACTAGAAGGACAGTATTTGGTATCTGCGCTCTGCTGAAGCCAGTTACCTTCG
GAAAAAGAGTTGGTAGCTCTTGATCCGGCAAACAAACCACCGCTGGTAGCGGTGGTTTTTTTGTTTGCAA
GCAGCAGATTACGCGCAGAAAAAAAGGATCTCAAGAAGATCCTTTGATCTTTTCTACGGGGTCTGACGCT
CAGTGGAACGAAAACTCACGTTAAGGGATTTTGGTCATGAGATTATCAAAAAGGATCTTCACCTAGATCC
TTTTAAATTAAAAATGAAGTTTTAAATCAATCTAAAGTATATATGAGTAAACTTGGTCTGACAGTTACCA
ATGCTTAATCAGTGAGGCACCTATCTCAGCGATCTGTCTATTTCGTTCATCCATAGTTGCCTGACTCCCC
GTCGTGTAGATAACTACGATACGGGAGGGCTTACCATCTGGCCCCAGTGCTGCAATGATACCGCGAGACC
CACGCTCACCGGCTCCAGATTTATCAGCAATAAACCAGCCAGCCGGAAGGGCCGAGCGCAGAAGTGGTCC
TGCAACTTTATCCGCCTCCATCCAGTCTATTAATTGTTGCCGGGAAGCTAGAGTAAGTAGTTCGCCAGTT
AATAGTTTGCGCAACGTTGTTGCCATTGCTACAGGCATCGTGGTGTCACGCTCGTCGTTTGGTATGGCTT
CATTCAGCTCCGGTTCCCAACGATCAAGGCGAGTTACATGATCCCCCATGTTGTGCAAAAAAGCGGTTAG
CTCCTTCGGTCCTCCGATCGTTGTCAGAAGTAAGTTGGCCGCAGTGTTATCACTCATGGTTATGGCAGCA
CTGCATAATTCTCTTACTGTCATGCCATCCGTAAGATGCTTTTCTGTGACTGGTGAGTACTCAACCAAGT
CATTCTGAGAATAGTGTATGCGGCGACCGAGTTGCTCTTGCCCGGCGTCAATACGGGATAATACCGCGCC
ACATAGCAGAACTTTAAAAGTGCTCATCATTGGAAAACGTTCTTCGGGGCGAAAACTCTCAAGGATCTTA
CCGCTGTTGAGATCCAGTTCGATGTAACCCACTCGTGCACCCAACTGATCTTCAGCATCTTTTACTTTCA
CCAGCGTTTCTGGGTGAGCAAAAACAGGAAGGCAAAATGCCGCAAAAAAGGGAATAAGGGCGACACGGAA
ATGTTGAATACTCATACTCTTCCTTTTTCAATATTATTGAAGCATTTATCAGGGTTATTGTCTCATGAGC
GGATACATATTTGAATGTATTTAGAAAAATAAACAAATAGGGGTTCCGCGCACATTTCCCCGAAAAGTGC
CACCTAAATTGTAAGCGTTAATATTTTGTTAAAATTCGCGTTAAATTTTTGTTAAATCAGCTCATTTTTT
AACCAATAGGCCGAAATCGGCAAAATCCCTTATAAATCAAAAGAATAGACCGAGATAGGGT
[37 nt withheld, positions 5942-5978]
AAAGAACGTGGACTCCAACGTCAAAGG
[49 nt withheld, positions 6006-6054]
T
[91 nt withheld, positions 6056-6146]
G
[124 nt withheld, positions 6148-6271]
CCCATTCGCCATTCAGGCTGCGCAACTGTTGGGAAGGGCGATCGGTGCGGGCCTCTTCGCTATTACGCCA
GTCGACCATAGCCAATTCAATATGGCGTATATGGACTCATGCCAATTCAATATGGTGGATCTGGACCTGT
GCCAATTCAATATGGCGTATATGGACTCGTGCCAATTCAATATGGTGGATCTGGACCCCAGCCAATTCAA
TATGGCGGACTTGGCACCATGCCAATTCAATATGGCGGACTTGGCACTGTGCCAACTGGGGAGGGGTCTA
CTTGGCACGGTGCCAAGTTTGAGGAGGGGTCTTGGCCCTGTGCCAAGTCCGCCATATTGAATTGGCATGG
TGCCAATAATGGCGGCCATATTGGCTATATGCCAGGATCAATATATAGGCAATATCCAATATGGCCCTAT
GCCAATATGGCTATTGGCCAGGTTCAATACTATGTATTGGCCCTATGCCATATAGTATTCCATATATGGG
TTTTCCTATTGACGTAGATAGCCCCTCCCAATGGGCGGTCCCATATACCATATATGGGGCTTCCTAATAC
CGCCCATAGCCACTCCCCCATTGACGTCAATGGTCTCTATATATGGTCTTTCCTATTGACGTCATATGGG
CGGTCCTATTGACGTATATGGCGCCTCCCCCATTGACGTCAATTACGGTAAATGGCCCGCCTGGCTCAAT
GCCCATTGACGTCAATAGGACCACCCACCATTGACGTCAATGGGATGGCTCATTGCCCATTCATATCCGT
TCTCACGCCCCCTATTGACGTCAATGACGGTAAATGGCCCACTTGGCAGTACATCAATATCTATTAATAG
TAACTTGGCAAGTACATTACTATTGGAAGGACGCCAGGGTACATTGGCAGTACTCCCATTGACGTCAATG
GCGGTAAATGGCCCGCGATGGCTGCCAAGTACATCCCCATTGACGTCAATGGGGAGGGGCAATGACGCAA
ATGGGCGTTCCATTGACGTAAATGGGCGGTAGGCGTGCCTAATGGGAGGTCTATATAAGCAATGCTCGTT
TAGGGAAC
