>Addgene plasmid #41016 | pCS2 YFP-Smo-Weyer'sAla5 | addgene partial sequence | sequence record 55658 | EBV_rev
GTTCTAGATCAGTCCAAGCCCAAGGCCCTGTTGGCCTTCTTGGCATTCAGGAAATTCTTTTTCCTCCTGG
GAGGAACACGCAAAGAGATCTCGGGCTCCCTTGGGCTGGCAGCTGCAGCGATCTTTTCTCCCGTGTTTAA
TGGCGCGCCGAAGTCCGAGTCTGCATCCAAGATCTCAGCCTCCATTAGGTTAGTGCGGGAATGAATGGAT
CCCAGCCCCTGGAGGCGGCCCTGAGCCCAGACCCGGGGGGCTGAGGCACCAGGGAGAAATGGATCTTGAT
GGGGACTAGGCTCTGGGCAGAAGGGGTTGGAGACTAGAGTCCAGGCTCCCTGTCGGCAGGACTCCCCTGT
TCCCCAGGCGTTTGCAGCTACCAGGCACTTCTGCCGAGGCAGCTGAGGCAGCCGAGGAACTGCACTGGTG
GCAGGAACAGGGGCAGAGTGGTGAAGCTCAGGGGCTGGCCCCAAGGGGCACACCTCCTTCTTCCTCTTCC
TCCGCTTTTTCTTCCGGCCCAAACGCTTCTCTAACTCTGGGGAGATCTCTGCCTCAACCAGCCACATGTT
GGCTTGTTCTTCTGGTGGCACTGGAGTTGCCACAGGGGTAACGGACACATCCTGGGGCAATATGGCTCCT
CTCCGAGCCACCATCTTGGTGACATGCTGAGCCCAGGCAGAGGAGACGTCAGCTGAGGGTTCATTGAGGT
CAAAAGCCAAACCCGCAACAGGTCCATCATGGGAGACAGTGTGCATGCTGAAGGAGAGCTCCTGGCCCGG
GTTCTGCAGCAGCTCACGCCGCTTAGAGA
