>Addgene plasmid #41016 | pCS2 YFP-Smo-Weyer'sAla5 | addgene partial sequence | sequence record 55690 | CMV-F 5'-CGCAAATGGGCGGTAGGCGTG-3'
CCGCCATTCTGCCTGGGGACGTCGGAGCAAGCTTGATTTAGGTGACACTATAGAATACAAGCTACTTGTT
CTTTTTGCAGGATCCCATCGATTCGAATTCACCATGGCCGCTGGCCGCCCCGTGCGTGGGCCCGAGCTGG
CGCCCCGGAGGCTGCTGCAGTTGCTGCTGCTGGTACTGCTGGGGGGCCCGGGCCGGGGGGCGGCCTTGAG
CGGGAACGTGACCGGGCCTGGGCCTCACAGCGCCAGCGGGAGCTCGAGCATGGTGAGCAAGGGCGAGGAG
CTGTTCACCGGGGTGGTGCCCATCCTGGTCGAGCTGGACGGCGACGTAAACGGCCACAAGTTCAGCGTGT
CCGGCGAGGGCGAGGGCGATGCCACCTACGGCAAGCTGACCCTGAAGTTCATCTGCACCACCGGCAAGCT
GCCCGTGCCCTGGCCCACCCTCGTGACCACCTTCGGCTACGGCCTGCAGTGCTTCGCCCGCTACCCCGAC
CACATGAAGCAGCACGACTTCTTCAAGTCCGCCATGCCCGAAGGCTACGTCCAGGAGCGCACCATCTTCT
TCAAGGACGACGGCAACTACAAGACCCGCGCCGAGGTGAAGTTCGAGGGCGACACCCTGGTGAACCGCAT
CGAGCTGAAGGGCATCGACTTCAAGGAGGACGGCAACATCCTGGGGCACAAGCTGGAGTACAACTACAAC
AGCCACAACGTCTATATCATGGCCGACAAGCAGAAGAACGGCATCAAGGTGAACTTCAAGATCCGCCACA
ACATCGAGGACGGCAGCGTGCAGCTCGCCGACCACTACCAGCAGA
