>Addgene plasmid #41016 | pCS2 YFP-Smo-Weyer'sAla5 | addgene partial sequence | sequence record 55691 | EGFP-C 5'-CATGGTCCTGCTGGAGTTCGTG-3'
GAGCTCGAGGAGGAACGTGCCGGTGACCAGCCCTCCGCCGCCGCTGCTGAGCCACTGCGGCCGGGCCGCC
CACTGCGAGCCTTTGCGCTACAACGTGTGCCTGGGCTCGGCGCTGCCCTACGGAGCCACCACCACGCTGC
TGGCTGGGGACTCGGACTCGCAGGAGGAAGCGCACGGCAAGCTCGTGCTCTGGTCCGGCCTCCGGAATGC
CCCCCGCTGCTGGGCAGTGATCCAGCCCCTGCTGTGTGCTGTCTACATGCCCAAGTGTGAGAATGACCGA
GTGGAGTTGCCCAGCCGTACCCTCTGCCAGGCCACCCGAGGCCCCTGTGCCATTGTGGAGCGGGAGCGAG
GGTGGCCTGACTTTCTGCGTTGCACACCGGACCACTTCCCTGAAGGCTGCCCAAACGAGGTACAAAACAT
CAAGTTCAACAGCTCAGGCCAATGTGAAGCACCCTTGGTGCGAACAGACAACCCCAAGAGCTGGTATGAG
GACGTGGAGGGCTGTGGGATTCAGTGTCAGAACCCGCTGTTCACCGAGGCCGAGCACCAGGACATGCACA
GCTACATCGCAGCCTTCGGGGCGGTCACTGGTCTCTGCACGCTCTTCACACTGGCCACCTTTGTGGCTGA
CTGGCGGAACTCCAATCGCTACCCTGCGGTTATTCTCTTCTATGTCAATGCGTGTTTCTTCGTGGGCAGC
ATTGGCTGGCTGGCCCAGTTCATGGATGGTGCCCGCCGAGAGATTGTTTGCCGAGCAGATGGCACCATGA
GATTTGGGGAGCCCACCTCCAGTGA
